Addgene plasmid #14504: pAG30 IQGAP1 3'UTR mut
Depositing lab: David Bartel. Depositing organization: Whitehead Institute for Biomedical Research. Publication: Microarray analysis shows that some microRNAs downregulate large numbers of target mRNAs. Lim LP, Lau NC, Garrett-Engele P, Grimson A, Schelter JM, Castle J, Bartel DP, Linsley PS, Johnson JM. Nature. 2005 Feb 17. 433(7027):769-73. 10.1038/nature03315 PubMed 15685193.
Backbone
  Vector backbone: pIS2
  Backbone manufacturer: pIS2 derived from pRL-SV40 (Promega)
  Backbone size w/o insert (bp): 3700
  Vector type: Mammalian Expression, Luciferase
Growth in bacteria
  Bacterial resistance: Ampicillin, 100 μg/mL
  Growth temperature: 37°C
  Growth strain: DH5alpha
  Copy number: High Copy
Gene/Insert
  Gene/Insert name: IQGAP1 3'UTR mutant (alt name: IQGAP1)
  Species: H. sapiens (human)
  Insert size (bp): 820
  Mutation: GTGCCTT was changed to GTGCGCC and GTGCCT was changed to GTCGGT
  Entrez Gene: IQGAP1 (a.k.a. HUMORFA01, SAR1, p195)
  Tag / fusion protein: luciferase (N terminal on backbone)
  Cloning method: Restriction Enzyme; 5′ cloning site SacI (not destroyed); 3′ cloning site XbaI (not destroyed)
  Sequencing primers: 5′ EBV rev primer (GTGGTTTGTCCAAACTCATC)
Terms and licenses: Academic/Nonprofit Terms; Industry Terms: Not Available to Industry
Depositor comments: IQGAP1 3'UTR mutant in renilla luciferase reporter plasmid. There are several sequence discrepancies between Addgene's quality control sequence and depositor's sequence. Please refer to the Addgene sequence for the correct mutations.
How to cite: pAG30 IQGAP1 3'UTR mut was a gift from David Bartel (Addgene plasmid # 14504 ; http://n2t.net/addgene:14504 ; RRID:Addgene_14504)
