[The description below was written by a language model from this plasmid's Addgene catalogue record.]
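Description:
pAG30 IQGAP1 3'UTR mut is a mammalian luciferase reporter plasmid built on pIS2, a roughly 3.7 kb backbone derived from the commercial Renilla luciferase vector pRL-SV40. It is maintained in E. coli as a high-copy plasmid under ampicillin selection. The record lists no promoter or feature table. Because the parent vector is pRL-SV40, Renilla luciferase expression is presumably SV40-driven, but this is not stated for this construct.

The insert is an approximately 820 bp fragment of the human IQGAP1 3' untranslated region. It was cloned between SacI and XbaI sites, both retained, downstream of the Renilla luciferase coding sequence. The UTR fragment therefore becomes part of the reporter transcript rather than being translated, and the "N-terminal luciferase" entry reflects this upstream placement. Any post-transcriptional regulation acting through the IQGAP1 UTR is read out as a change in luciferase activity.

This version carries substitutions in two short sequence motifs within the UTR. Given the associated study on microRNA-mediated downregulation of target mRNAs, these are most plausibly microRNA seed-match sites that were disrupted to abolish targeting, although the record does not name the microRNA. The construct would then serve as the negative-control partner to a wild-type IQGAP1 UTR reporter, showing that any repression depends on the intact sites. Such assays are typically normalised to a co-transfected second luciferase.

The depositor notes several discrepancies between the submitted sequence and the repository's quality-control sequence. The repository's sequence should be treated as authoritative for the exact mutations.
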