>Addgene plasmid #14504 | pAG30 IQGAP1 3'UTR mut | depositor partial sequence | sequence record 8129 | Author sequence
GAGCTCCCGACTAGTGGATGGGAGAGTCCCATTGCTAAAATTCAGCTACTCAGATAAATTCAGAATGGGT
CAAGGCACCTGCCTGTTTTTGTTGGTGCACAGAGATTGACTTGATTCAGAGAGACAATTCACTCCATCCC
TATGGCAGAGGAATGGGTTAGCCCTAATGTAGAATGTCATTGTTTTTAAAACTGTTTTATATCTTAAGAG
TCGGTTATTAAAGTATAGATGTATGTCTTAAAATGTGGGTGATAGGAATTTTAAAGATTTATATAATGCA
TCAAAAGCCTTAGAATAAGAAAAGCTTTTTTTAAATTGCTTTATCTGTATATCTGAACTCTTGAAACTTA
TAGCTAAAACACTAGGATTTATCTGCAGTGTTGCAGGGAGATAATTCTGCCTTAAATTGTCTAAAACAAA
AACAAAACCAGCCAACCTATGTTACACGTGAGATTAAAACCAATTTTTTCCCCATTTTTTCTCCTTTTTT
CTCTTGCTGCCCACATTGTGCGCCTTATTTTATGAGCCCCAGTTTTCTGGGCTTAGTTTAAAAAAAAAAT
CAAGTCTAAACATTGCATTTAGAAAGCTTTTGTTCTTGGATAAAAAGTCATACACTTTAAAAAAAAAAAA
AAAACTTTTTCCAGGAAAATATATTGAAATCATGCTGCTGAGCCTCTATTTTCTTTCTTTGATGTTTTGA
TTCAGTATTCTTTTATCATAAATTTTTAGCATTTAAAAATTCACTGATGTACATTAAGCCAATAAACTGC
TTTAATGAATAACAAACTATGTAGTGTGTCCCTATTATAAATGCATTGGTCTAGA
