>Addgene plasmid #14504 | pAG30 IQGAP1 3'UTR mut | addgene partial sequence | sequence record 20362 | 14504 with EBV-rev
CCGAGCGGCCGCTCTGAACACTAGACCAATGCATTTATAATAGGGACACACTACATAGTTTGTTATTCAT
TAAAGCAGTTTATTGGCTTAATGTACATCAGTGAATTTTTAAATGCTAAAAATTTATGATAAAAGAATAC
TGAATCAAAACATCAAAGAAAGAAAATAGAGGCTCAGCAGCATGATTTCAATATATTTTCCTGGAAAAAG
TTTTTTTTTTTTTTAAAGTGTATGACTTTTTATCCAAGAACAAAAGCTTTCTAAATGCAATGTTTAGACT
TGATTTTTTTTTTAAACTAAGCCCAGAAAACTGGGGCTCATAAAATAAACCGACAATGTGGGCAGCAAGA
GAAAAAAGGAGAAAAAATGGGGAAAAAATTGGTTTTAATCTCACGTGTAACATAGGTTGGCTGGTTTTGT
TTTTGTTTTAGACAATTTAAGGCAGAATTATCTCCCTGCAACACTGCAGATAAATCCTAGTGTTTTAGCT
ATAAGTTTCAAGAGTTCAGATATACAGATAAAGCAATTTAAAAAAAGCTTTTCTTATTCTAAGGCTTTTG
ATGCATTATATAAATCTTTAAAATTCCTATCACCCACATTTTAAGACATACATCTATACTTTAATGGCGC
ACTCTTAAGATATAAAACAGTTTTAAAAACAATGACATTCTACATTAGGGCTAACCCATTCCTCTGCCAT
AGGGATGGAGTGAATTGTCTCTCTGAATCAAGTCAATCTCTGTGCACCAACAAAAACAGGCAGGTGCCTT
GACCCATTCTGAATTTATCTGAGTAGCTGAATTTTAGCAATGGGACTCTCCCATCCACTAGTCGGGAGCT
CCTAGAATT
